>Addgene plasmid #11252 | hTPST1 | addgene partial sequence | sequence record 18109 | T7 5'-TAATACGACTCACTATAGGG-3'
GGCCGCCAGTGTGCTGGAATTCTGCAGATATCCATCACACTGGCGGCCGCATCAAGATGGTTGGAAAGCT
GAAGCAGAACTTACTATTGGCATGTCTGGTGATTAGTTCTGTGACTGTGTTTTACCTGGGCCAGCATGCC
ATGGAATGCCATCACCGGATAGAGGAACGTAGCCAGCCAGTCAAATTGGAGAGCACAAGGACCACTGTGA
GAACTGGCCTGGACCTCAAAGCCAACAAAACCTTTGCCTATCACAAAGATATGCCTTTAATATTTATTGG
AGGTGTGCCTCGGAGTGGAACCACACTCATGAGGGCCATGCTGGACGCACATCCTGACATTCGCTGTGGA
GAGGAAACCAGGGTCATTCCCCGAATCCTGGCCCTGAAGCAGATGTGGTCACGGTCAAGTAAAGAGAAGA
TCCGCCTGGATGAGGCTGGTGTTACTGATGAAGTGCTGGATTCTGCCATGCAAGCCTTCTTACTAGAAAT
TATCGTTAAGCATGGGGAGCCAGCCCCTTATTTATGTAATAAAGATCCTTTTGCCCTGAAATCTTTAACT
TACCTTTCTAGGTTATTCCCCAATGCCAAATTTCTCCTGATGGTCCGAGATGGCCGGGCATCAGTACATT
CAATGATTTCTCGAAAAGTTACTATAGCTGGATTTGATCTGAACAGCTATAGGGACTGTTTGACAAAGTG
GAATCGTGCTATAGAGACCATGTATAACCAGTGTATGGAGGTTGGTTAAAAAAAGTGCATGTTGGGTTCA
CTATGAACAAC
