[The description below was written by a language model from this plasmid's Addgene catalogue record.]
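Description:
hTPST1 is a mammalian expression plasmid built on the commercial pcDNA3.1(+) backbone (about 5.4 kb without insert) and carrying the human TPST1 coding sequence, which encodes tyrosylprotein sulfotransferase 1, a Golgi enzyme that transfers sulfate onto tyrosine residues of secretory and membrane proteins. The insert was cloned by restriction digestion between the NotI and XbaI sites of the polylinker, both of which remain intact, and it carries a C-terminal C9 tag, a short epitope derived from the rhodopsin C-terminus that allows the enzyme to be detected or immunoprecipitated with a matching antibody. The insert size is not stated in the record, and no feature table is provided.

The promoter is not listed explicitly, but pcDNA3.1(+) as a standard vector drives inserts from the strong constitutive CMV immediate-early promoter with a downstream polyadenylation signal. A T7 promoter lies upstream of the cloning site, consistent with the T7 primer given for sequencing the 5′ end of the insert. In bacteria the plasmid is maintained at high copy under ampicillin selection. In mammalian cells the neomycin resistance cassette permits G418 selection of stable transfectants, although the plasmid is equally suited to transient transfection.

The associated publication concerns tyrosine sulfation of human antibodies and its contribution to recognition of the CCR5-binding region of HIV-1 gp120. This suggests the construct is used to overexpress TPST1 in mammalian cells, for example by co-transfection with a protein of interest, to increase or study sulfation of tyrosines in co-expressed proteins such as antibodies or receptors.
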