Addgene plasmid #11252: hTPST1
Depositing lab: Hyeryun Choe. Depositing organization: Boston Children's Hospital. Publication: Tyrosine sulfation of human antibodies contributes to recognition of the CCR5 binding region of HIV-1 gp120. Choe H, Li W, Wright PL, Vasilieva N, Venturi M, Huang CC, Grundner C, Dorfman T, Zwick MB, Wang L, Rosenberg ES, Kwong PD, Burton DR, Robinson JE, Sodroski JG, Farzan M. Cell. 2003 Jul 25. 114(2):161-70. 10.1016/S0092-8674(03)00508-7 PubMed 12887918.
Backbone
  Vector backbone: pcDNA3.1(+)
  Backbone manufacturer: Invitrogen
  Backbone size w/o insert (bp): 5428
  Vector type: Mammalian Expression
  Selectable markers: Neomycin (select with G418)
Growth in bacteria
  Bacterial resistance: Ampicillin, 100 μg/mL
  Growth temperature: 37°C
  Growth strain: DH5alpha
  Copy number: High Copy
Gene/Insert
  Gene/Insert name: TPST1
  Species: H. sapiens (human)
  Entrez Gene: TPST1 (a.k.a. TANGO13A)
  Tag / fusion protein: C9 (GTETSQVAPA) (C terminal on insert)
  Cloning method: Restriction Enzyme; 5′ cloning site NotI (not destroyed); 3′ cloning site XbaI (not destroyed)
  Sequencing primers: 5′ T7
Terms and licenses: Academic/Nonprofit Terms; Industry Terms: Not Available to Industry
Depositor comments: See author's map for more information.
How to cite: hTPST1 was a gift from Hyeryun Choe (Addgene plasmid # 11252 ; http://n2t.net/addgene:11252 ; RRID:Addgene_11252)
